Addgene plasmid #32863: C1QBP
Purpose: Bacterial expression for structure determination; may not be full ORF
Depositing lab: Cheryl Arrowsmith. Depositing organization: University of Toronto.
Backbone
  Vector backbone: pNIC-CH
  Backbone manufacturer: SGC Oxford (Addgene plasmid 26117)
  Backbone size w/o insert (bp): 7218
  Vector type: Bacterial Expression
Growth in bacteria
  Bacterial resistance: Kanamycin, 50 μg/mL
  Growth temperature: 37°C
  Growth strain: DH5alpha
  Copy number: Low Copy
Gene/Insert
  Gene/Insert name: C1QBP (alt names: PDB: 3RPX; complement component 1, q subcomponent binding protein)
  Species: H. sapiens (human)
  Insert size (bp): 840
  Mutation: amino acids E89-Q282 only
  GenBank ID: BC000435
  Entrez Gene: C1QBP (a.k.a. COXPD33, GC1QBP, HABP1, SF2AP32, SF2p32, gC1Q-R, gC1qR, p32)
  Tag / fusion protein: His (C terminal on backbone)
  Cloning method: Ligation Independent Cloning
  Sequencing primers: 5′ T7; 3′ T7-term
Terms and licenses: Academic/Nonprofit Terms; Industry Terms: Not Available to Industry
Depositor comments: PDB: 3RPX. http://www.thesgc.org/structures/3RPX/
How to cite: C1QBP was a gift from Cheryl Arrowsmith (Addgene plasmid # 32863 ; http://n2t.net/addgene:32863 ; RRID:Addgene_32863)
