[The description below was written by a language model from this plasmid's Addgene catalogue record.]
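Description:
C1QBP is a bacterial expression plasmid built on the pNIC-CH backbone, a structural genomics vector designed for ligation-independent cloning. It carries a fragment of the human gene for complement component 1, q subcomponent binding protein (also known as p32, gC1qR or HABP1). The plasmid is propagated in E. coli under kanamycin selection and is recorded as low copy. The record gives no feature table, so the origin of replication and the exact regulatory elements are not listed. The promoter is also not named explicitly, but the use of T7 and T7-terminator sequencing primers indicates that the insert sits within a T7 promoter/terminator expression cassette. Such a cassette would need a host strain supplying T7 RNA polymerase for protein production.

The insert is a truncated open reading frame encoding only residues E89 to Q282 of C1QBP, not the full-length protein. The catalogue accordingly notes that the construct may not contain the complete ORF. The insert size is recorded as 840 bp, which is somewhat longer than a 194-residue fragment would require, and the record does not explain the difference. The fragment is fused to a C-terminal His tag supplied by the backbone, which allows the recombinant protein to be purified by immobilised metal affinity chromatography.

The stated purpose is bacterial overexpression for structure determination. The depositor links the construct to a deposited crystal structure of this C1QBP domain, so it is best suited to producing soluble, purifiable protein for crystallography, biophysical characterisation or in vitro binding studies.
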