>Addgene plasmid #32863 | C1QBP | depositor partial sequence | sequence record 38639 | insert
CCTCTGCTGCGCTGCGTGCCCCGTGTGCTGGGCTCCTCCGTCGCCGGCCTCCGCGCTGCCGCGCCCGCCT
CGCCTTTCCGGCAGCTCCTGCAGCCGGCACCCCGGCTGTGCACCCGGCCCTTCGGGCTGCTCAGCGTGCG
CGCAGGTTCCGAGCGGCGGCCGGGCCTCCTGCGGCCTCGCGGACCCTGCGCCTGTGGCTGTGGCTGCGGC
TCGCTGCACACCGACGGAGACAAAGCTTTTGTTGATTTCCTGAGTGATGAAATTAAGGAGGAAAGAAAAA
TTCAGAAGCATAAAACCCTCCCTAAGATGTCTGGAGGTTGGGAGCTGGAACTGAATGGGACAGAAGCGAA
ATTAGTGCGGAAAGTTGCCGGGGAAAAAATCACGGTCACTTTCAACATTAACAACAGCATCCCACCAACA
TTTGATGGTGAGGAGGAACCCTCGCAAGGGCAGAAGGTTGAAGAACAGGAGCCTGAACTGACATCAACTC
CCAATTTCGTGGTTGAAGTTATAAAGAATGATGATGGCAAGAAGGCCCTTGTGTTGGACTGTCATTATCC
AGAGGATGAGGTTGGACAAGAAGACGAGGCTGAGAGTGACATCTTCTCTATCAGGGAAGTTAGCTTTCAG
TCCACTGGCGAGTCTGAATGGAAGGATACTAATTATACACTCAACACAGATTCCTTGGACTGGGCCTTAT
ATGACCACCTAATGGATTTCCTTGCCGACCGAGGGGTGGACAACACTTTTGCAGATGAGCTGGTGGAGCT
CAGCACAGCCCTGGAGCACCAGGAGTACATTACTTTTCTTGAAGACCTCAAGAGTTTTGTCAAGAGCCAG
