>Addgene plasmid #32863 | C1QBP | addgene partial sequence | sequence record 42345 | T7 5'-TAATACGACTCACTATAGGG-3'
CCTCTGAATATTTTGTTTACCTTAAGAAGGAGATATACTATGCCTCTGCTGCGCTGCGTGCCCCGTGTGC
TGGGCTCCTCCGTCGCCTGAAATTAAGGAGGAAAGAAAAATTCAGAAGCATAAAACCCTCCCTAAGATGT
CTGGAGGTTGGGAGCTGGAACTGAATGGGACAGAAGCGAAATTAGTGCGGAAAGTTGCCGGGGAAAAAAT
CACGGTCACTTTCAACATTAACAACAGCATCCCACCAACATTTGATGGTGAGGAGGAACCCTCGCAAGGG
CAGAAGGTTGAAGAACAGGAGCCTGAACTGACATCAACTCCCAATTTCGTGGTTGAAGTTATAAAGAATG
ATGATGGCAAGAAGGCCCTTGTGTTGGACTGTCATTATCCAGAGGATGAGGTTGGACAAGAAGACGAGGC
TGAGAGTGACATCTTCTCTATCAGGGAAGTTAGCTTTCAGTCCACTGGCGAGTCTGAATGGAAGGATACT
AATTATACACTCAACACAGATTCCTTGGACTGGGCCTTATATGACCACCTAATGGATTTCCTTGCCGACC
GAGGGGTGGACAACACTTTTGCAGATGAGCTGGTGGAGCTCAGCACAGCCCTGGAGCACCAGGAGTACAT
TACTTTTCTTGAAGACCTCAAGAGTTTTGTCAAGAGCCAGGCGCACCATCATCACCACCATTGAGGATCC
GAATTC
